Addgene plasmid #17249: pCM1.36
Depositing lab: Geraldine Seydoux. Depositing organization: Johns Hopkins University and School of Medicine. Publication: 3' UTRs are the primary regulators of gene expression in the C. elegans germline. Merritt C, Rasoloson D, Ko D, Seydoux G. Curr Biol. 2008 Oct 14;18(19):1476-82. doi: 10.1016/j.cub.2008.08.013. Epub 2008 Sep 25. PubMed 18818082.
Backbone
  Vector backbone: pDONRP2RP3
  Backbone size w/o insert (bp): 2641
  Vector type: Gateway
Growth in bacteria
  Bacterial resistance: Kanamycin, 50 μg/mL
  Growth temperature: 37°C
  Growth strain: DH5alpha
  Copy number: Unknown
Gene/Insert
  Gene/Insert name: tbb-2 3'UTR in pDONRP2RP3
  Species: C. elegans (nematode)
  Insert size (bp): 331
  Cloning method: Gateway Cloning; 5′ cloning site attP2R (destroyed during cloning); 3′ cloning site attP3 (destroyed during cloning)
  Sequencing primers: 5′ M13Forward
Terms and licenses: Academic/Nonprofit Terms; Industry Terms: Not Available to Industry
How to cite: pCM1.36 was a gift from Geraldine Seydoux (Addgene plasmid # 17249 ; http://n2t.net/addgene:17249 ; RRID:Addgene_17249)
