[The description below was written by a language model from this plasmid's Addgene catalogue record and pLannotate feature annotations shown in this document.]
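Description:
pCM1.36 is a Gateway entry clone built in the pDONRP2RP3 donor backbone, carrying the 3' UTR of the C. elegans beta-tubulin gene tbb-2. The full depositor sequence is about 3 kb, consistent with a 2.6 kb backbone plus a 331 bp insert. It is maintained in E. coli through a high-copy ColE1/pUC-type origin and selected with kanamycin via an aminoglycoside phosphotransferase (KanR) gene. Upstream of the cloning region the annotation finds the rrnB T1 and T2 terminators, which in donor vectors insulate the insert from read-through transcription. It also finds a T7 promoter and short lacI and lacZα fragments that are backbone remnants rather than functional genes.

The insert was introduced by a BP recombination that consumed the attP2R and attP3 sites of the donor vector. The tbb-2 3' UTR/terminator segment is now flanked by an attR2 site on one side and, on the other, by a site that the automated annotation labels as an attB3 core overlapping an attL1 fragment. This is most plausibly the attL3 site expected for a third-position entry clone, although the feature table does not name it as such. This arrangement is characteristic of the MultiSite Gateway system, in which a 3' element entry clone is combined in an LR reaction with promoter and coding-sequence entry clones and a destination vector to assemble a complete transgene. The plasmid has no promoter or reporter of its own for worm expression. It serves as a modular part that supplies 3' UTR and termination sequences. The associated publication concerns 3' UTRs as regulators of gene expression in the C. elegans germline, which suggests its use in building reporter fusions that test or compare 3' UTR-mediated regulation.
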