Features (pLannotate 1.2.2; 11 found; start..end, strand, type, name):
    121..213     +  CDS            lacI (fragment): lac repressor; lacI; The lac repressor binds to the lac operator to inhibit transcription in E. coli. This inhibition can be relieved by adding lactose or isopropyl-β-D-thiogalactopyranoside (IPTG).
    268..295     -  terminator     rrnB T2 terminator: transcription terminator T2 from the E. coli rrnB gene
    427..470     +  terminator     rrnB T1 terminator: Escherichia coli rrnB; transcription terminator T1 from the E. coli rrnB gene
    517..553     -  CDS            lacZα (fragment): LacZα fragment of β-galactosidase; lacZ fragment
    624..747     -  protein_bind   attR2: mutant version of attR; recombination site for the Gateway® LR reaction LR Clonase™
    753..1076    +  terminator     tbb-2 terminator: tbb-2; transcription terminator for the C. elegans tubulin beta-2 gene
   1080..1100    -  protein_bind   attB3: mutant version of attB; core recombination site for the Gateway® BP reaction BP Clonase™
   1091..1176    -  protein_bind   attL1 (fragment): mutant version of attL; recombination site for the Gateway® LR reaction LR Clonase™
   1213..1231    -  promoter       T7 promoter: promoter for bacteriophage T7 RNA polymerase
   1365..2174    +  CDS            KanR: aminoglycoside phosphotransferase; aph(3')-Ia; confers resistance to kanamycin in bacteria or G418 (Geneticin®) in eukaryotes
   2321..2909    +  rep_origin     ori: high-copy-number ColE1/pMB1/pBR322/pUC origin of replication
>Addgene plasmid #17249 | pCM1.36 | depositor full sequence | sequence record 8545 | Author sequence
CTTTCCTGCGTTATCCCCTGATTCTGTGGATAACCGTATTACCGCCTTTGAGTGAGCTGATACCGCTCGC
CGCAGCCGAACGACCGAGCGCAGCGAGTCAGTGAGCGAGGAAGCGGAAGAGCGCCCAATACGCAAACCGC
CTCTCCCCGCGCGTTGGCCGATTCATTAATGCAGCTGGCACGACAGGTTTCCCGACTGGAAAGCGGGCAG
TGAGCGCAACGCAATTAATACGCGTACCGCTAGCCAGGAAGAGTTTGTAGAAACGCAAAAAGGCCATCCG
TCAGGATGGCCTTCTGCTTAGTTTGATGCCTGGCAGTTTATGGCGGGCGTCCTGCCCGCCACCCTCCGGG
CCGTTGCTTCACAACGTTCAAATCCGCTCCCGGCGGATTTGTCCTACTCAGGAGAGCGTTCACCGACAAA
CAACAGATAAAACGAAAGGCCCAGTCTTCCGACTGAGCCTTTCGTTTTATTTGATGCCTGGCAGTTCCCT
ACTCTCGCGTTAACGCTAGCATGGATGTTTTCCCAGTCACGACGTTGTAAAACGACGGCCAGTCTTAAGC
TCGGGCCCTGCAGCTCTAGAGCTCGAATTCTACAGGTCACTAATACCATCTAAGTAGTTGATTCATAGTG
ACTGCATATGTTGTGTTTTACAGTATTATGTAGTCTGTTTTTTATGCAAAATCTAATTTAATATATTGAT
ATTTATATCATTTTACGTTTCTCGTTCAACTTTCTTGTACAAAGTGGGATAAATGCAAAATCCTTTCAAG
CATTCCCTTCTTCTCTATCACTCTTCTTTCTTTTTGTCAAAAAATTCTCTCGCTAATTTATTTGCTTTTT
TAATGTTATTATTTTATGACTTTTTATAGTCACTGAAAAGTTTGCATCTGAGTGAAGTGAATGCTATCAA
AATGTGATTCTGTCTGATGTACTTTCACAATCTCTCTTCAATTCCATTTTGAAGTGCTTTAAACCCGAAA
GGTTGAGAAAAATGCGAGCGCTCAAATATTTGTATTGTGTTCGTTGAGTGACCCAACAAAAAGAGGAAAC
TTTATTGTGCCGCCAAGAAAAAAGTCTCACAACTTTATTATACAAAGTTGGCATTATAAAAAAGCATTGC
TTATCAATTTGTTGCAACGAACAGGTCACTATCAGTCAAAATAAAATCATTATTTGGAGCTCCATGGTAG
CGTTAACGCGGCCGCGATATCCCCTATAGTGAGTCGTATTACATGGTCATAGCTGTTTCCTGGCAGCTCT
GGCCCGTGTCTCAAAATCTCTGATGTTACATTGCACAAGATAAAAATATATCATCATGAACAATAAAACT
GTCTGCTTACATAAACAGTAATACAAGGGGTGTTATGAGCCATATTCAACGGGAAACGTCGAGGCCGCGA
TTAAATTCCAACATGGATGCTGATTTATATGGGTATAAATGGGCTCGCGATAATGTCGGGCAATCAGGTG
CGACAATCTATCGCTTGTATGGGAAGCCCGATGCGCCAGAGTTGTTTCTGAAACATGGCAAAGGTAGCGT
TGCCAATGATGTTACAGATGAGATGGTCAGACTAAACTGGCTGACGGAATTTATGCCTCTTCCGACCATC
AAGCATTTTATCCGTACTCCTGATGATGCATGGTTACTCACCACTGCGATCCCCGGAAAAACAGCATTCC
AGGTATTAGAAGAATATCCTGATTCAGGTGAAAATATTGTTGATGCGCTGGCAGTGTTCCTGCGCCGGTT
GCATTCGATTCCTGTTTGTAATTGTCCTTTTAACAGCGATCGCGTATTTCGTCTCGCTCAGGCGCAATCA
CGAATGAATAACGGTTTGGTTGATGCGAGTGATTTTGATGACGAGCGTAATGGCTGGCCTGTTGAACAAG
TCTGGAAAGAAATGCATAAACTTTTGCCATTCTCACCGGATTCAGTCGTCACTCATGGTGATTTCTCACT
TGATAACCTTATTTTTGACGAGGGGAAATTAATAGGTTGTATTGATGTTGGACGAGTCGGAATCGCAGAC
CGATACCAGGATCTTGCCATCCTATGGAACTGCCTCGGTGAGTTTTCTCCTTCATTACAGAAACGGCTTT
TTCAAAAATATGGTATTGATAATCCTGATATGAATAAATTGCAGTTTCATTTGATGCTCGATGAGTTTTT
CTAATCAGAATTGGTTAATTGGTTGTAACACTGGCAGAGCATTACGCTGACTTGACGGGACGGCGCAAGC
TCATGACCAAAATCCCTTAACGTGAGTTACGCGTCGTTCCACTGAGCGTCAGACCCCGTAGAAAAGATCA
AAGGATCTTCTTGAGATCCTTTTTTTCTGCGCGTAATCTGCTGCTTGCAAACAAAAAAACCACCGCTACC
AGCGGTGGTTTGTTTGCCGGATCAAGAGCTACCAACTCTTTTTCCGAAGGTAACTGGCTTCAGCAGAGCG
CAGATACCAAATACTGTCCTTCTAGTGTAGCCGTAGTTAGGCCACCACTTCAAGAACTCTGTAGCACCGC
CTACATACCTCGCTCTGCTAATCCTGTTACCAGTGGCTGCTGCCAGTGGCGATAAGTCGTGTCTTACCGG
GTTGGACTCAAGACGATAGTTACCGGATAAGGCGCAGCGGTCGGGCTGAACGGGGGGTTCGTGCACACAG
CCCAGCTTGGAGCGAACGACCTACACCGAACTGAGATACCTACAGCGTGAGCATTGAGAAAGCGCCACGC
TTCCCGAAGGGAGAAAGGCGGACAGGTATCCGGTAAGCGGCAGGGTCGGAACAGGAGAGCGCACGAGGGA
GCTTCCAGGGGGAAACGCCTGGTATCTTTATAGTCCTGTCGGGTTTCGCCACCTCTGACTTGAGCGTCGA
TTTTTGTGATGCTCGTCAGGGGGGCGGAGCCTATGGAAAAACGCCAGCAACGCGGCCTTTTTACGGTTCC
TGGCCTTTTGCTGGCCTTTTGCTCACATGTT
