>Addgene plasmid #17249 | pCM1.36 | addgene partial sequence | sequence record 23322 | M13-F20 5'-TGTAAAACGACGGCCAGT-3'
CTAGAGCTCGAATTCTACAGGTCACTAATACCATCTAAGTAGTTGGTTCATAGTGACTGCATATGTTGTG
TTTTACAGTATTATGTAGTCTGTTTTTTATGCAAAATCTAATTTAATATATTGATATTTATATCATTTTA
CGTTTCTCGTTCAACTTTCTTGTACAAAGTGGGATAAATGCAAAATCCTTTCAAGCATTCCCTTCTTCTC
TATCACTCTTCTTTCTTTTTGTCAAAAAATTCTCTCGCTAATTTATTTGCTTTTTTAATGTTATTATTTT
ATGACTTTTTATAGTCACTGAAAAGTTTGCATCTGAGTGAAGTGAATGCTATCAAAATGTGATTCTGTCT
GATGTACTTTCACAATCTCTCTTCAATTCCATTTTGAAGTGCTTTAAACCCGAAAGGTTGAGAAAAATGC
GAGCGCTCAAATATTTGTATTGTGTTCGTTGAGTGACCCAACAAAAAGAGGAAACTTTATTGTGCCGCCA
AGAAAAAAGTCTCACAACTTTATTATACAAAGTTGGCATTATAAAAAAGCATTGCTTATCAATTTGTTGC
AACGAACAGGTCACTATCAGTCAAAATAAAATCATTATTTGGAGCTCCATGGTAGCGTTAACGCGGCCGC
GATATCCCCTATAGTGAGTCGTATTACATGGTCATAGCTGTTTCCTGGCAGCTCTGGCCCGTGTCTCAAA
ATCTCTGATGTTACATTGCACAAGATAAAAATATATCATCATGAACAATAAAACTGTCTGCTTACATAAA
CAGTAATACAAGGGGTGTTATGAGCCATATTCAACGGGAAACGTCGAGGCCGCGATTAAATTCCAACATG
GATGCTGATTTATATGGGTATAAATGGGCTCGCGATAATGTCGGGCAATCANGTGCGACAATCTATCGCT
TGTATGGGAAGCCCGATGCGCCA
